>Addgene plasmid #130271 | pTRIP CMV GFP1-9 | addgene full sequence | sequence record 359555 | Addgene NGS Result
TAGTAGTTCATGTCATCTTATTATTCAGTATTTATAACTTGCAAAGAAATGAATATCAGAGAGTGAGAGG
CCTTGACATTATAATAGATTTAGCAGGAATTGAACTAGGAGTGGAGCACACAGGCAAAGCTGCAGAAGTA
CTTGGAAGAAGCCACCAGAGATACTCACGATTCTGCACATACCTGGCTAATCCCAGATCCTAAGGATTAC
ATTAAGTTTACTAACATTTATATAATGATTTATAGTTTAAAGTATAAACTTATCTAATTTACTATTCTGA
CAGATATTAATTAATCCTCAAATATCATAAGAGATGATTACTATTATCCCCATTTAACACAAGAGGAAAC
TGAGAGGGAAAGATGTTGAAGTAATTTTCCCACAATTACAGCATCCGTTAGTTACGACTCTATGATCTTC
TGACACAAATTCCATTTACTCCTCACCCTATGACTCAGTCGAATATATCAAAGTTATGGACATTATGCTA
AGTAACAAATTACCCTTTTATATAGTAAATACTGAGTAGATTGAGAGAAGAAATTGTTTGCAAACCTGAA
TAGCTTCAAGAAGAAGAGAAGTGAGGATAAGAATAACAGTTGTCATTTAACAAGTTTTAACAAGTAACTT
GGTTAGAAAGGGATTCAAATGCATAAAGCAAGGGATAAATTTTTCTGGCAACAAGACTATACAATATAAC
CTTAAATATGACTTCAAATAATTGTTGGAACTTGATAAAACTAATTAAATATTATTGAAGATTATCAATA
TTATAAATGTAATTTACTTTTAAAAAGGGAACATAGAAATGTGTATCATTAGAGTAGAAAACAATCCTTA
TTATCACAATTTGTCAAAACAAGTTTGTTATTAACACAAGTAGAATACTGCATTCAATTAAGTTGACTGC
AGATTTTGTGTTTTGTTAAAATTAGAAAGAGATAACAACAATTTGAATTATTGAAAGTAACATGTAAATA
GTTCTACATACGTTCTTTTGACATCTTGTTCAATCATTGATCGAAGTTCTTTATCTTGGAAGAATTTGTT
CCAAAGACTCTGAAATAAGGAAAACAATCTATTATATAGTCTCACACCTTTGTTTTACTTTTAGTGATTT
CAATTTAATAATGTAAATGGTTAAAATTTATTCTTCTCTGAGATCATTTCACATTGCAGATAGAAAACCT
GAGACTGGGGTAATTTTTATTAAAATCTAATTTAATCTCAGAAACACATCTTTATTCTAACATCAATTTT
TCCAGTTTGATATTATCATATAAAGTCAGCCTTCCTCATCTGCAGGTTCCACAACAAAAATCCAACCAAC
TGTGGATCAAAAATATTGGGAAAAAATTAAAAATAGCAATACAACAATAAAAAAATACAAATCAGAAAAA
CAGCACAGTATAACAACTTTATTTAGCATTTACAATCTATTAGGTATTATAAGTAATCTAGCCAGATCCT
CTACGCCGGACGCATCGTGGCCGGCATCACCGGCGCCACAGGTGCGGTTGCTGGCGCCTATATCGCCGAC
ATCACCGATGGGGAAGATCGGGCTCGCCACTTCGGGCTCATGAGCGCTTGTTTCGGCGTGGGTATGGTGG
CAGGCCCCGTGGCCGGGGGACTGTTGGGCGCCATCTCCTTGCATGCACCATTCCTTGCGGCGGCGGTGCT
CAACGGCCTCAACCTACTACTGGGCTGCTTCCTAATGCAGGAGTCGCATAAGGGAGAGCGTCGAATGGTG
CACTCTCAGTACAATCTGCTCTGATGCCGCATAGTTAAGCCAGCCCCGACACCCGCCAACACCCGCTGAC
GCGCCCTGACGGGCTTGTCTGCTCCCGGCATCCGCTTACAGACAAGCTGTGACCGTCTCCGGGAGCTGCA
TGTGTCAGAGGTTTTCACCGTCATCACCGAAACGCGCGAGACGAAAGGGCCTCGTGATACGCCTATTTTT
ATAGGTTAATGTCATGATAATAATGGTTTCTTAGACGTCAGGTGGCACTTTTCGGGGAAATGTGCGCGGA
ACCCCTATTTGTTTATTTTTCTAAATACATTCAAATATGTATCCGCTCATGAGACAATAACCCTGATAAA
TGCTTCAATAATATTGAAAAAGGAAGAGTATGAGTATTCAACATTTCCGTGTCGCCCTTATTCCCTTTTT
TGCGGCATTTTGCCTTCCTGTTTTTGCTCACCCAGAAACGCTGGTGAAAGTAAAAGATGCTGAAGATCAG
TTGGGTGCACGAGTGGGTTACATCGAACTGGATCTCAACAGCGGTAAGATCCTTGAGAGTTTTCGCCCCG
AAGAACGTTTTCCAATGATGAGCACTTTTAAAGTTCTGCTATGTGGCGCGGTATTATCCCGTATTGACGC
CGGGCAAGAGCAACTCGGTCGCCGCATACACTATTCTCAGAATGACTTGGTTGAGTACTCACCAGTCACA
GAAAAGCATCTTACGGATGGCATGACAGTAAGAGAATTATGCAGTGCTGCCATAACCATGAGTGATAACA
CTGCGGCCAACTTACTTCTGACAACGATCGGAGGACCGAAGGAGCTAACCGCTTTTTTGCACAACATGGG
GGATCATGTAACTCGCCTTGATCGTTGGGAACCGGAGCTGAATGAAGCCATACCAAACGACGAGCGTGAC
ACCACGATGCCTGTAGCAATGGCAACAACGTTGCGCAAACTATTAACTGGCGAACTACTTACTCTAGCTT
CCCGGCAACAATTAATAGACTGGATGGAGGCGGATAAAGTTGCAGGACCACTTCTGCGCTCGGCCCTTCC
GGCTGGCTGGTTTATTGCTGATAAATCTGGAGCCGGTGAGCGTGGGTCTCGCGGTATCATTGCAGCACTG
GGGCCAGATGGTAAGCCCTCCCGTATCGTAGTTATCTACACGACGGGGAGTCAGGCAACTATGGATGAAC
GAAATAGACAGATCGCTGAGATAGGTGCCTCACTGATTAAGCATTGGTAACTGTCAGACCAAGTTTACTC
ATATATACTTTAGATTGATTTAAAACTTCATTTTTAATTTAAAAGGATCTAGGTGAAGATCCTTTTTGAT
AATCTCATGACCAAAATCCCTTAACGTGAGTTTTCGTTCCACTGAGCGTCAGACCCCGTAGAAAAGATCA
AAGGATCTTCTTGAGATCCTTTTTTTCTGCGCGTAATCTGCTGCTTGCAAACAAAAAAACCACCGCTACC
AGCGGTGGTTTGTTTGCCGGATCAAGAGCTACCAACTCTTTTTCCGAAGGTAACTGGCTTCAGCAGAGCG
CAGATACCAAATACTGTTCTTCTAGTGTAGCCGTAGTTAGGCCACCACTTCAAGAACTCTGTAGCACCGC
CTACATACCTCGCTCTGCTAATCCTGTTACCAGTGGCTGCTGCCAGTGGCGATAAGTCGTGTCTTACCGG
GTTGGACTCAAGACGATAGTTACCGGATAAGGCGCAGCGGTCGGGCTGAACGGGGGGTTCGTGCACACAG
CCCAGCTTGGAGCGAACGACCTACACCGAACTGAGATACCTACAGCGTGAGCTATGAGAAAGCGCCACGC
TTCCCGAAGGGAGAAAGGCGGACAGGTATCCGGTAAGCGGCAGGGTCGGAACAGGAGAGCGCACGAGGGA
GCTTCCAGGGGGAAACGCCTGGTATCTTTATAGTCCTGTCGGGTTTCGCCACCTCTGACTTGAGCGTCGA
TTTTTGTGATGCTCGTCAGGGGGGCGGAGCCTATGGAAAAACGCCAGCAACGCGGCCTTTTTACGGTTCC
TGGCCTTTTGCTGGCCTTTTGCTCACATGTTCTTTCCTGCGTTATCCCCTGATTCTGTGGATAACCGTAT
TACCGCCTTTGAGTGAGCTGATACCGCTCGCCGCAGCCGAACGACCGAGCGCAGCGAGTCAGTGAGCGAG
GAAGCGGAAGAGCGCCCAATACGCAAACCGCCTCTCCCCGCGCGTTGGCCGATTCATTAATGCAGCTGTG
GAATGTGTGTCAGTTAGGGTGTGGAAAGTCCCCAGGCTCCCCAGCAGGCAGAAGTATGCAAAGCATGCAT
CTCAATTAGTCAGCAACCAGGTGTGGAAAGTCCCCAGGCTCCCCAGCAGGCAGAAGTATGCAAAGCATGC
ATCTCAATTAGTCAGCAACCATAGTCCCGCCCCTAACTCCGCCCATCCCGCCCCTAACTCCGCCCAGTTC
CGCCCATTCTCCGCCCCATGGCTGACTAATTTTTTTTATTTATGCAGAGGCCGAGGCCGCCTCGGCCTCT
GAGCTATTCCAGAAGTAGTGAGGAGGCTTTTTTGGAGGCCTAGGCTTTTGCAAAAAGCTTGGACACAAGA
CAGGCTTGCGAGATATGTTTGAGAATACCACTTTATCCCGCGTCAGGGAGAGGCAGTGCGTAAAAAGACG
CGGACTCATGTGAAATACTGGTTTTTAGTGCGCCAGATCTCTATAATCTCGCGCAACCTATTTTCCCCTC
GAACACTTTTTAAGCCGTAGATAAACAGGCTGGGACACTTCACATGAGCGAAAAATACATCGTCACCTGG
GACATGTTGCAGATCCATGCACGTAAACTCGCAAGCCGACTGATGCCTTCTGAACAATGGAAAGGCATTA
TTGCCGTAAGCCGTGGCGGTCTGTACCGGGTGCGTTACTGGCGCGTGAACTGGGTATTCGTCATGTCGAT
ACCGTTTGTATTTCCAGCTACGATCACGACAACCAGCGCGAGCTTAAAGTGCTGAAACGCGCAGAAGGCG
ATGGCGAAGGCTTCATCGTTATTGATGACCTGGTGGATACCGGTGGTACTGCGGTTGCGATTCGTGAAAT
GTATCCAAAAGCGCACTTTGTCACCATCTTCGCAAAACCGGCTGGTCGTCCGCTGGTTGATGACTATGTT
GTTGATATCCCGCAAGATACCTGGATTGAACAGCCGTGGGATATGGGCGTCGTATTCGTCCCGCCAATCT
CCGGTCGCTAATCTTTTCAACGCCTGGCACTGCCGGGCGTTGTTCTTTTTAACTTCAGGCGGGTTACAAT
AGTTTCCAGTAAGTATTCTGGAGGCTGCATCCATGACACAGGCAAACCTGAGCGAAACCCTGTTCAAACC
CCGCTTTAAACATCCTGAAACCTCGACGCTAGTCCGCCGCTTTAATCACGGCGCACAACCGCCTGTGCAG
TCGGCCCTTGATGGTAAAACCATCCCTCACTGGTATCGCATGATTAACCGTCTGATGTGGATCTGGCGCG
GCATTGACCCACGCGAAATCCTCGACGTCCAGGCACGTATTGTGATGAGCGATGCCGAACGTACCGACGA
TGATTTATACGATACGGTGATTGGCTACCGTGGCGGCAACTGGATTTATGAGTGGGCCCCGGATCTTTGT
GAAGGAACCTTACTTCTGTGGTGTGACATAATTGGACAAACTACCTACAGAGATTTAAAGCTCTAAGGTA
AATATAAAATTTTTAAGTGTATAATGTGTTAAACTACTGATTCTAATTGTTTGTGTATTTTAGATTCCAA
CCTATGGAACTGATGAATGGGAGCAGTGGTGGAATGCCTTTAATGAGGAAAACCTGTTTTGCTCAGAAGA
AATGCCATCTAGTGATGATGAGGCTACTGCTGACTCTCAACATTCTACTCCTCCAAAAAAGAAGAGAAAG
GTAGAAGACCCCAAGGACTTTCCTTCAGAATTGCTAAGTTTTTTGAGTCATGCTGTGTTTAGTAATAGAA
CTCTTGCTTGCTTTGCTATTTACACCACAAAGGAAAAAGCTGCACTGCTATACAAGAAAATTATGGAAAA
ATATTCTGTAACCTTTATAAGTAGGCATAACAGTTATAATCATAACATACTGTTTTTTCTTACTCCACAC
AGGCATAGAGTGTCTGCTATTAATAACTATGCTCAAAAATTGTGTACCTTTAGCTTTTTAATTTGTAAAG
GGGTTAATAAGGAATATTTGATGTATAGTGCCTTGACTAGAGATCATAATCAGCCATACCACATTTGTAG
AGGTTTTACTTGCTTTAAAAAACCTCCCACACCTCCCCCTGAACCTGAAACATAAAATGAATGCAATTGT
TGTTGTTAACTTGTTTATTGCAGCTTATAATGGTTACAAATAAAGCAATAGCATCACAAATTTCACAAAT
AAAGCATTTTTTTCACTGCATTCTAGTTGTGGTTTGTCCAAACTCATCAATGTATCTTATCATGTCTGGA
TCAACTGGATAACTCAAGCTAACCAAAATCATCCCAAACTTCCCACCCCATACCCTATTACCACTGCCAA
TTACCTGTGGTTTCATTTACTCTAAACCTGTGATTCCTCTGAATTATTTTCATTTTAAAGAAATTGTATT
TGTTAAATATGTACTACAAACTTAGTAGTTGGAAGGGCTAATTCACTCCCAAAGAAGACAAGATATCCTT
GATCTGTGGATCTACCACACACAAGGCTACTTCCCTGATTAGCAGAACTACACACCAGGGCCAGGGGTCA
GATATCCACTGACCTTTGGATGGTGCTACAAGCTAGTACCAGTTGAGCCAGATAAGGTAGAAGAGGCCAA
TAAAGGAGAGAACACCAGCTTGTTACACCCTGTGAGCCTGCATGGGATGGATGACCCGGAGAGAGAAGTG
TTAGAGTGGAGGTTTGACAGCCGCCTAGCATTTCATCACGTGGCCCGAGAGCTGCATCCGGAGTACTTCA
AGAACTGCTGATATCGAGCTTGCTACAAGGGACTTTCCGCTGGGGACTTTCCAGGGAGGCGTGGCCTGGG
CGGGACTGGGGAGTGGCGAGCCCTCAGATCCTGCATATAAGCAGCTGCTTTTTGCCTGTACTGGGTCTCT
CTGGTTAGACCAGATCTGAGCCTGGGAGCTCTCTGGCTAACTAGGGAACCCACTGCTTAAGCCTCAATAA
AGCTTGCCTTGAGTGCTTCAAGTAGTGTGTGCCCGTCTGTTGTGTGACTCTGGTAACTAGAGATCCCTCA
GACCCTTTTAGTCAGTGTGGAAAATCTCTAGCAGTGGCGCCCGAACAGGGACTTGAAAGCGAAAGGGAAA
CCAGAGGAGCTCTCTCGACGCAGGACTCGGCTTGCTGAAGCGCGCACGGCAAGAGGCGAGGGGCGGCGAC
TGGTGAGTACGCCAAAAATTTTGACTAGCGGAGGCTAGAAGGAGAGAGATGGGTGCGAGAGCGTCAGTAT
TAAGCGGGGGAGAATTAGATCGCGATGGGAAAAAATTCGGTTAAGGCCAGGGGGAAAGAAAAAATATAAA
TTAAAACATATAGTATGGGCAAGCAGGGAGCTAGAACGATTCGCAGTTAATCCTGGCCTGTTAGAAACAT
CAGAAGGCTGTAGACAAATACTGGGACAGCTACAACCATCCCTTCAGACAGGATCAGAAGAACTTAGATC
ATTATATAATACAGTAGCAACCCTCTATTGTGTGCATCAAAGGATAGAGATAAAAGACACCAAGGAAGCT
TTAGACAAGATAGAGGAAGAGCAAAACAAAAGTAAGACCACCGCACAGCAAGCGGCCGCTGATCTTCAGA
CCTGGAGGAGGAGATATGAGGGACAATTGGAGAAGTGAATTATATAAATATAAAGTAGTAAAAATTGAAC
CATTAGGAGTAGCACCCACCAAGGCAAAGAGAAGAGTGGTGCAGAGAGAAAAAAGAGCAGTGGGAATAGG
AGCTTTGTTCCTTGGGTTCTTGGGAGCAGCAGGAAGCACTATGGGCGCAGCGTCAATGACGCTGACGGTA
CAGGCCAGACAATTATTGTCTGGTATAGTGCAGCAGCAGAACAATTTGCTGAGGGCTATTGAGGCGCAAC
AGCATCTGTTGCAACTCACAGTCTGGGGCATCAAGCAGCTCCAGGCAAGAATCCTGGCTGTGGAAAGATA
CCTAAAGGATCAACAGCTCCTGGGGATTTGGGGTTGCTCTGGAAAACTCATTTGCACCACTGCTGTGCCT
TGGAATGCTAGTTGGAGTAATAAATCTCTGGAACAGATTTGGAATCACACGACCTGGATGGAGTGGGACA
GAGAAATTAACAATTACACAAGCTTAATACACTCCTTAATTGAAGAATCGCAAAACCAGCAAGAAAAGAA
TGAACAAGAATTATTGGAATTAGATAAATGGGCAAGTTTGTGGAATTGGTTTAACATAACAAATTGGCTG
TGGTATATAAAATTATTCATAATGATAGTAGGAGGCTTGGTAGGTTTAAGAATAGTTTTTGCTGTACTTT
CTATAGTGAATAGAGTTAGGCAGGGATATTCACCATTATCGTTTCAGACCCACCTCCCAACCCCGAGGGG
ACCCGACAGGCCCGAAGGAATAGAAGAAGAAGGTGGAGAGAGAGACAGAGACAGATCCATTCGATTAGTG
AACGGATCTCGACGGTATCGCCGAATTCACAAATGGCAGTATTCATCCACAATTTTAAAAGAAAAGGGGG
GATTGGGGGGTACAGTGCAGGGGAAAGAATAGTAGACATAATAGCAACAGACATACAAACTAAAGAATTA
CAAAAACAAATTACAAAAATTCAAAATTTTCGGGTTTATTACAGGGACAGCAGAGATCCACTTTGGCTGA
TACGCGTCTAGTTATTAATAGTAATCAATTACGGGGTCATTAGTTCATAGCCCATATATGGAGTTCCGCG
TTACATAACTTACGGTAAATGGCCCGCCTGGCTGACCGCCCAACGACCCCCGCCCATTGACGTCAATAAT
GACGTATGTTCCCATAGTAACGCCAATAGGGACTTTCCATTGACGTCAATGGGTGGAGTATTTACGGTAA
ACTGCCCACTTGGCAGTACATCAAGTGTATCATATGCCAAGTACGCCCCCTATTGACGTCAATGACGGTA
AATGGCCCGCCTGGCATTATGCCCAGTACATGACCTTATGGGACTTTCCTACTTGGCAGTACATCTACGT
ATTAGTCATCGCTATTACCATGGTGATGCGGTTTTGGCAGTACATCAATGGGCGTGGATAGCGGTTTGAC
TCACGGGGATTTCCAAGTCTCCACCCCATTGACGTCAATGGGAGTTTGTTTTGGCACCAAAATCAACGGG
ACTTTCCAAAATGTCGTAACAACTCCGCCCCATTGACGCAAATGGGCGGTAGGCGTGTACGGTGGGAGGT
CTATATAAGCAGAGCTCGTTTAGTGAACCGTCAGATCGCCTGGAGACGCCATCCACGCTGTTTTGACCTC
CATAGAAGACACCGGGACCGATCCAGCCTCCGCGGTCTAGAGCTAGCGCCACCATGGTGCGCAAGGGCGA
GGAGCTGTTCACCGGCGTGGTGCCCATCCTGATCGAGCTGGACGGCGACGTGAACGGCCACAAGTTCTTC
GTGCGCGGCGAGGGCGAGGGCGACGCCACCATCGGCAAGCTGAGCCTGAAGTTCATCTGCACCACCGGCA
AGCTGCCCGTGCCCTGGCCCACCCTGGTGACCACCCTGACCTACGGCGTGCAGTGCTTCAGCCGCTACCC
CGACCACATGAAGCGCCACGACTTCTTCAAGAGCGCCATGCCCGAGGGCTACGTGCAGGAGCGCACCATC
TACTTCAAGGACGACGGCACCTACAAGACCCGCGCCGAGGTGAAGTTCGAGGGCGACACCCTGGTGAACC
GCATCGAGCTGAAGGGCATCGACTTCAAGGAGGACGGCAACATCCTGGGCCACAAGCTGGAGTACAACTT
CAACAGCCACAAGGTGTACATCACCGCCGACAAGCAGAACAACGGCATCAAGGCCAACTTCACCATCCGC
CACAACGTGGAGGACGGCAGCGTGCAGCTGGCCGACCACTACCAGCAGAACACCCCCATCGGCGACGGCC
CCGTGTGAGGATCCAGCGGCCGCTCGAGACCTAGAAAAACATGGAGCAATCACAAGTAGCAATACAGCAG
CTACCAATGCTGATTGTGCCTGGCTAGAAGCACAAGAGGAGGAGGAGGTGGGTTTTCCAGTCACACCTCA
GGTACCTTTAAGACCAATGACTTACAAGGCAGCTGTAGATCTTAGCCACTTTTTAAAAGAAAAGGGGGGA
CTGGAAGGGCTAATTCACTCCCAACGAAGACAAAATCGTCGAGAGATGCTGCATATAAGCAGCTGCTTTT
TGCTTGTACTGGGTCTCTCTGGTTAGACCAGATCTGAGCCTGGGAGCTCTCTGGCTAACTAGGGAACCCA
CTGCTTAAGCCTCAATAAAGCTTGCCTTGAGTGCTTCAAGTAGTGTGTGCCCGTCTGTTGTGTGACTCTG
GTAACTAGAGATCCCTCAGACCCTTTTAGTCAGTGTGGAAAATCTCTAGCAG
Features (pLannotate 1.2.2; 29 found; start..end, strand, type, name):
    961..1059    -  CDS            TBC1D5 (fragment): TBCD5_HUMAN - Also known as KIAA0210. Experimental evidence at protein level: Swiss-Prot protein existence level 1. May act as a GTPase-activating protein (GAP) for Rab family protein(s). May act as a GAP for RAB7A. Can displace RAB7A and retromer CSC subcomplex from the endosomal membrane to the cytosol; at least retromer displacement seems to require its catalytic activity (PubMed:19531583, PubMed:20923837). Required for retrograde transport of cargo proteins from endosomes to the trans-Golgi network (TGN); the function seems to require its catalytic activity. Involved in regulation of autop
   1465..1744    +  CDS            TcR (fragment): tetracycline efflux protein; tet; confers resistance to tetracycline
   1745..1793    -  misc_feature   bom (fragment): basis of mobility region from pBR322
   1895..1930    -  CDS            rop (fragment): Rop protein, which maintains plasmids at low copy number; rop
   2025..2129    +  promoter       AmpR promoter: bla
   2130..2990    +  CDS            AmpR: β-lactamase; bla; confers resistance to ampicillin, carbenicillin, and related antibiotics
   3161..3749    +  rep_origin     ori: high-copy-number ColE1/pMB1/pBR322/pUC origin of replication
   3932..3988    +  CDS            lacI (fragment): lac repressor; lacI; The lac repressor binds to the lac operator to inhibit transcription in E. coli. This inhibition can be relieved by adding lactose or isopropyl-β-D-thiogalactopyranoside (IPTG).
   3995..4324    +  promoter       SV40 promoter: SV40 enhancer and early promoter
   4524..4643    +  CDS            gpt (fragment): XGPT_ECOLI - Also known as gpp, gxu. Experimental evidence at protein level: Swiss-Prot protein existence level 1. Purine salvage pathway enzyme that catalyzes the transfer of the ribosyl-5-phosphate group from 5-phospho-alpha-D-ribose 1- diphosphate (PRPP) to the N9 position of the 6-oxopurines guanine and xanthine to form the corresponding ribonucleotides GMP (guanosine 5'- monophosphate) and XMP (xanthosine 5'-monophosphate), with the release of PPi. To a lesser extent, also acts on hypoxanthine (PubMed:9100006, PubMed:3886014). Does not ribophosphorylate adenine (PubMed:3886014). From Esch
   4643..4978    +  CDS            gpt (fragment): XGPT_ECOLI - Also known as gpp, gxu. Experimental evidence at protein level: Swiss-Prot protein existence level 1. Purine salvage pathway enzyme that catalyzes the transfer of the ribosyl-5-phosphate group from 5-phospho-alpha-D-ribose 1- diphosphate (PRPP) to the N9 position of the 6-oxopurines guanine and xanthine to form the corresponding ribonucleotides GMP (guanosine 5'- monophosphate) and XMP (xanthosine 5'-monophosphate), with the release of PPi. To a lesser extent, also acts on hypoxanthine (PubMed:9100006, PubMed:3886014). Does not ribophosphorylate adenine (PubMed:3886014). From Esch
   5073..5378    +  CDS            frsA (fragment): FRSA_ECOLI - Also known as yafA. Experimental evidence at protein level: Swiss-Prot protein existence level 1. Catalyzes the hydrolysis of esters (PubMed:15808744). Displays esterase activity toward pNP-butyrate (PubMed:15808744). May stimulate mixed-acid fermentation by acting as a fermentation/respiration switch that down-regulates respiration and up- regulates fermentation rates (PubMed:15169777). From Escherichia coli (strain K12).
   5382..5456    +  CDS            small t antigen (fragment): SV40 (simian virus 40) small t antigen
   5458..5523    +  intron         small t intron: SV40 (simian virus 40) small t antigen intron
   5653..5673    +  CDS            SV40 NLS: nuclear localization signal of SV40 (simian virus 40) large T antigen
   5992..6075    +  CDS            large T antigen (fragment): large T antigen from SV40 (simian virus 40)
   6098..6232    +  polyA_signal   SV40 poly(A) signal: SV40 polyadenylation signal
   6399..6728    +  CDS            nef (fragment): NEF_HV1BR - Experimental evidence at protein level: Swiss-Prot protein existence level 1. Extracellular Nef protein targets CD4(+) T-lymphocytes for apoptosis by interacting with CXCR4 surface receptors (PubMed:14990729). From Human immunodeficiency virus type 1 group M subtype B (isolate BRU/LAI) (HIV-1).
   6776..7033    +  LTR            5' LTR (truncated): truncated 5' long terminal repeat (LTR) from HIV-1
   7080..7205    +  misc_feature   HIV-1 Ψ: packaging signal of human immunodeficiency virus type 1
   7189..7552    +  CDS            HIV-1 gag (fragment): gag protein from human immunodeficiency virus 1; gag
   7698..7931    +  misc_feature   RRE: The Rev response element (RRE) of HIV-1 allows for Rev-dependent mRNA export from the nucleus to the cytoplasm.
   8308..8408    +  CDS            Rev (fragment): human immunodeficiency virus 1 (HIV-1) Rev protein; rev; enhances nuclear export of unspliced and incompletely spliced viral mRNAs
   8453..8570    +  misc_feature   cPPT/CTS: central polypurine tract and central termination sequence of HIV-1
   8679..8982    +  enhancer       CMV enhancer: human cytomegalovirus immediate early enhancer
   8983..9186    +  promoter       CMV promoter: human cytomegalovirus (CMV) immediate early promoter
   9294..9875    +  CDS            superfolder GFP (fragment): GFP variant that folds robustly even when fused to poorly folded proteins (Pédelacq et al., 2006) mammalian codon-optimized
   9847..10113   +  CDS            nef (fragment): NEF_HV1A2 - Experimental evidence at protein level: Swiss-Prot protein existence level 1. Extracellular Nef protein targets CD4(+) T-lymphocytes for apoptosis by interacting with CXCR4 surface receptors. From Human immunodeficiency virus type 1 group M subtype B (isolate ARV2/SF2) (HIV-1).
  10161..10341   +  LTR            5' LTR (truncated): truncated 5' long terminal repeat (LTR) from HIV-1
