[The description below was written by a language model from this plasmid's Addgene catalogue record and pLannotate feature annotations shown in this document.]
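Description:
pTRIP CMV GFP1-9 is an HIV-1–derived lentiviral transfer vector (10,342 bp) built on the pTRIP CMV backbone for stable expression of the GFP1-9 detector fragment in mammalian cells. It is propagated in E. coli as a high-copy plasmid through a ColE1/pUC-type origin and selected with ampicillin via the bla gene. The bacterial portion also carries pBR322 remnants (fragments of the tetracycline resistance gene, bom and rop). An SV40 promoter-driven E. coli gpt cassette with the SV40 small t intron and polyadenylation signal is annotated only as gene fragments, and it lies outside the LTR-flanked region, so it would not be packaged. No mammalian drug-selection marker is annotated within the proviral region.

The lentiviral cassette runs from an upstream LTR through the Ψ packaging signal, a partial gag sequence, the Rev response element for Rev-dependent nuclear export of the genomic RNA, and the central polypurine tract/termination sequence (cPPT/CTS), the DNA "flap" that characterises TRIP vectors and promotes nuclear import of the reverse-transcribed genome. Downstream, the CMV immediate-early enhancer and promoter drive the synthetic, untagged GFP 1-9 OPT insert, cloned between NheI and BamHI and annotated as a fragment of mammalian codon-optimized superfolder GFP. It is followed by nef remnants and a truncated downstream LTR.

GFP1-9 comprises the first nine β-strands of GFP and is non-fluorescent alone. In the tripartite split-GFP system, fluorescence is reconstituted only when two interacting proteins carrying the small β-strand 10 and 11 tags are brought together. The associated publication uses cells expressing this detector in high-content assays to screen for modulators of small GTPase activation.
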