Addgene plasmid #130271: pTRIP CMV GFP1-9
Purpose: Lentiviral expression vector for stable expression of GFP1-9
Depositing lab: Stéphanie Cabantous. Depositing organization: INSERM U1037, Centre de Cancerologie de Toulouse. Publication: High-content tripartite split-GFP cell-based assays to screen for modulators of small GTPase activation. Koraichi F, Gence R, Bouchenot C, Grosjean S, Lajoie-Mazenc I, Favre G, Cabantous S. J Cell Sci. 2018 Jan 8;131(1). pii: jcs.210419. doi: 10.1242/jcs.210419. PubMed 29192060.
Backbone
  Vector backbone: pTRIP CMV
  Backbone size w/o insert (bp): 9757
  Total vector size (bp): 10342
  Modifications to backbone: none
  Vector type: Mammalian Expression, Lentiviral
Growth in bacteria
  Bacterial resistance: Ampicillin, 100 μg/mL
  Growth temperature: 37°C
  Growth strain: NEB Stable
  Copy number: High Copy
Gene/Insert
  Gene/Insert name: GFP 1-9 OPT
  Species: Synthetic
  Promoter: CMV
  Tag / fusion protein: none
  Cloning method: Restriction Enzyme; 5′ cloning site NheI (unknown if destroyed); 3′ cloning site BamHI (unknown if destroyed)
  Sequencing primers: 5′ CMV-F; 3′ AGGTGTGACTGGAAAACCCACCT
Terms and licenses: Academic/Nonprofit Terms; Industry Terms: Not Available to Industry
How to cite: pTRIP CMV GFP1-9 was a gift from Stéphanie Cabantous (Addgene plasmid # 130271 ; http://n2t.net/addgene:130271 ; RRID:Addgene_130271)
